>Addgene plasmid #227159 | pCS2+8-CYP2A6(C14A)-flag-tev-halo-his | addgene full sequence | sequence record 458993 | Addgene NGS Result
CGCCATTCTGCCTGGGGACGTCGGAGCAAGCTTGATTTAGGTGACACTATAGAATACAAGCTACTTGTTC
TTTTTGCAGGATCCACTAGTGGCGCGCCATTAATTAAAGGCCGGCCAGCGATCGCCGGACCCACCATGCT
GGCCTCAGGGATGCTTCTGGTGGCCTTGCTGGTCGCCCTGACTGTGATGGTCTTGATGTCTGTTTGGCAG
CAGAGGAAGAGCAAGGGGAAGCTGCCTCCGGGACCCACCCCATTGCCCTTCATTGGAAACTACCTGCAAC
TGAACACAGAGCAGATGTACAACTCCCTCATGAAGATCAGTGAGCGCTATGGCCCCGTGTTCACCATTCA
CTTGGGGCCCCGGCGGGTCGTGGTGCTGTGTGGACATGATGCCGTCAGGGAGGCTCTGGTGGACCAGGCT
GAGGAGTTCAGCGGGCGAGGCGAGCAAGCCACCTTCGACTGGGTCTTCAAAGGCTATGGCGTGGTATTCA
GCAACGGGGAGCGCGCCAAGCAGCTCCGGCGCTTCTCCATCGCCACCCTGCGGGACTTCGGGGTGGGCAA
GCGAGGCATCGAGGAGCGCATCCAGGAGGAGGCGGGCTTCCTCATCGACGCCCTCCGGGGCACTGGCGGC
GCCAATATCGATCCCACCTTCTTCCTGAGCCGCACAGTCTCCAATGTCATCAGCTCCATTGTCTTTGGGG
ACCGCTTTGACTATAAGGACAAAGAGTTCCTGTCACTGTTGCGCATGATGCTAGGAATCTTCCAGTTCAC
GTCAACCTCCACGGGGCAGCTCTATGAGATGTTCTCTTCGGTGATGAAACACCTGCCAGGACCACAGCAA
CAGGCCTTTCAGTTGCTGCAAGGGCTGGAGGACTTCATAGCCAAGAAGGTGGAGCACAACCAGCGTACGC
TGGATCCCAATTCCCCACGGGACTTCATTGACTCCTTTCTCATCCGCATGCAGGAGGAGGAGAAGAACCC
CAACACGGAGTTCTACTTGAAAAACCTGGTGATGACCACGTTGAACCTCTTCATTGGGGGCACCGAGACC
GTCAGCACCACCCTGCGCTATGGCTTCTTGCTGCTCATGAAGCACCCAGAGGTGGAGGCCAAGGTCCATG
AGGAGATTGACAGAGTGATCGGCAAGAACCGGCAGCCCAAGTTTGAGGACCGGGCCAAGATGCCCTACAT
GGAGGCAGTGATCCACGAGATCCAAAGATTTGGAGACGTGATCCCCATGAGTTTGGCCCGCAGAGTCAAA
AAGGACACCAAGTTTCGGGATTTCTTCCTCCCTAAGGGCACCGAAGTGTACCCTATGCTGGGCTCTGTGC
TGAGAGACCCCAGTTTCTTCTCCAACCCCCAGGACTTCAATCCCCAGCATTTCCTGAATGAGAAGGGGCA
GTTTAAGAAGAGTGATGCTTTTGTGCCCTTTTCCATCGGAAAGCGGAACTGTTTCGGAGAAGGCCTGGCC
AGAATGGAGCTCTTTCTCTTCTTCACCACCGTCATGCAGAACTTCCGCCTCAAGTCCTCCCAGTCACCTA
AGGACATTGACGTGTCCCCCAAACACGTGGGCTTTGCCACGATCCCACGAAACTACACCATGAGCTTCCT
GCCCCGCTCAGGGGATTATAAAGACGATGACGACAAGTCAGGGGAAAACTTGTATTTCCAGGGCTCAGGG
ATGGCAGAAATCGGTACTGGCTTTCCATTCGACCCCCATTATGTGGAAGTCCTGGGCGAGCGCATGCACT
ACGTCGATGTTGGTCCGCGCGATGGCACCCCTGTGCTGTTCCTGCACGGTAACCCGACCTCCTCCTACGT
GTGGCGCAACATCATCCCGCATGTTGCACCGACCCATCGCTGCATTGCTCCAGACCTGATCGGTATGGGC
AAATCCGACAAACCAGACCTGGGTTATTTCTTCGACGACCACGTCCGCTTCATGGATGCCTTCATCGAAG
CCCTGGGTCTGGAAGAGGTCGTCCTGGTCATTCACGACTGGGGCTCCGCTCTGGGTTTCCACTGGGCCAA
GCGCAATCCAGAGCGCGTCAAAGGTATTGCATTTATGGAGTTCATCCGCCCTATCCCGACCTGGGACGAA
TGGCCAGAATTTGCCCGCGAGACCTTCCAGGCCTTCCGCACCACCGACGTCGGCCGCAAGCTGATCATCG
ATCAGAACGTTTTTATCGAGGGTACGCTGCCGATGGGTGTCGTCCGCCCGCTGACTGAAGTCGAGATGGA
CCATTACCGCGAGCCGTTCCTGAATCCTGTTGACCGCGAGCCACTGTGGCGCTTCCCAAACGAGCTGCCA
ATCGCCGGTGAGCCAGCGAACATCGTCGCGCTGGTCGAAGAATACATGGACTGGCTGCACCAGTCCCCTG
TCCCGAAGCTGCTGTTCTGGGGCACCCCAGGCGTTCTGATCCCACCGGCCGAAGCCGCTCGCCTGGCCAA
AAGCCTGCCTAACTGCAAGGCTGTGGACATCGGCCCGGGTCTGAATCTGCTGCAAGAAGACAACCCGGAC
CTGATCGGCAGCGAGATCGCGCGCTGGCTGTCGACGCTCGAGATTTCCGGCGGCAGCAGCCATCATCATC
ATCATCATGGGTCAGGGTAATAATCGAATTCAAGGCCTCTCGAGCCTCTAGAACTATAGTGAGTCGTATT
ACGTAGATCCAGACATGATAAGATACATTGATGAGTTTGGACAAACCACAACTAGAATGCAGTGAAAAAA
ATGCTTTATTTGTGAAATTTGTGATGCTATTGCTTTATTTGTAACCATTATAAGCTGCAATAAACAAGTT
AACAACAACAATTGCATTCATTTTATGTTTCAGGTTCAGGGGGAGGTGTGGGAGGTTTTTTAATTCGCGG
CCGCGGCGCCAATGCATTGGGCCCGGTACCCAGCTTTTGTTCCCTTTAGTGAGGGTTAATTGCGCGCTTG
GCGTAATCATGGTCATAGCTGTTTCCTGTGTGAAATTGTTATCCGCTCACAATTCCACACAACATACGAG
CCGGGAGCATAAAGTGTAAAGCCTGGGGTGCCTAATGAGTGAGCTAACTCACATTAATTGCGTTGCGCTC
ACTGCCCGCTTTCCAGTCGGGAAACCTGTCGTGCCAGCTGCATTAATGAATCGGCCAACGCGCGGGGAGA
GGCGGTTTGCGTATTGGGCGCTCTTCCGCTTCCTCGCTCACTGACTCGCTGCGCTCGGTCGTTCGGCTGC
GGCGAGCGGTATCAGCTCACTCAAAGGCGGTAATACGGTTATCCACAGAATCAGGGGATAACGCAGGAAA
GAACATGTGAGCAAAAGGCCAGCAAAAGGCCAGGAACCGTAAAAAGGCCGCGTTGCTGGCGTTTTTCCAT
AGGCTCCGCCCCCCTGACGAGCATCACAAAAATCGACGCTCAAGTCAGAGGTGGCGAAACCCGACAGGAC
TATAAAGATACCAGGCGTTTCCCCCTGGAAGCTCCCTCGTGCGCTCTCCTGTTCCGACCCTGCCGCTTAC
CGGATACCTGTCCGCCTTTCTCCCTTCGGGAAGCGTGGCGCTTTCTCATAGCTCACGCTGTAGGTATCTC
AGTTCGGTGTAGGTCGTTCGCTCCAAGCTGGGCTGTGTGCACGAACCCCCCGTTCAGCCCGACCGCTGCG
CCTTATCCGGTAACTATCGTCTTGAGTCCAACCCGGTAAGACACGACTTATCGCCACTGGCAGCAGCCAC
TGGTAACAGGATTAGCAGAGCGAGGTATGTAGGCGGTGCTACAGAGTTCTTGAAGTGGTGGCCTAACTAC
GGCTACACTAGAAGAACAGTATTTGGTATCTGCGCTCTGCTGAAGCCAGTTACCTTCGGAAAAAGAGTTG
GTAGCTCTTGATCCGGCAAACAAACCACCGCTGGTAGCGGTGGTTTTTTTGTTTGCAAGCAGCAGATTAC
GCGCAGAAAAAAAGGATCTCAAGAAGATCCTTTGATCTTTTCTACGGGGTCTGACGCTCAGTGGAACGAA
AACTCACGTTAAGGGATTTTGGTCATGAGATTATCAAAAAGGATCTTCACCTAGATCCTTTTAAATTAAA
AATGAAGTTTTAAATCAATCTAAAGTATATATGAGTAAACTTGGTCTGACAGTTACCAATGCTTAATCAG
TGAGGCACCTATCTCAGCGATCTGTCTATTTCGTTCATCCATAGTTGCCTGACTCCCCGTCGTGTAGATA
ACTACGATACGGGAGGGCTTACCATCTGGCCCCAGTGCTGCAATGATACCGCGAGACCCACGCTCACCGG
CTCCAGATTTATCAGCAATAAACCAGCCAGCCGGAAGGGCCGAGCGCAGAAGTGGTCCTGCAACTTTATC
CGCCTCCATCCAGTCTATTAATTGTTGCCGGGAAGCTAGAGTAAGTAGTTCGCCAGTTAATAGTTTGCGC
AACGTTGTTGCCATTGCTACAGGCATCGTGGTGTCACGCTCGTCGTTTGGTATGGCTTCATTCAGCTCCG
GTTCCCAACGATCAAGGCGAGTTACATGATCCCCCATGTTGTGCAAAAAAGCGGTTAGCTCCTTCGGTCC
TCCGATCGTTGTCAGAAGTAAGTTGGCCGCAGTGTTATCACTCATGGTTATGGCAGCACTGCATAATTCT
CTTACTGTCATGCCATCCGTAAGATGCTTTTCTGTGACTGGTGAGTACTCAACCAAGTCATTCTGAGAAT
AGTGTATGCGGCGACCGAGTTGCTCTTGCCCGGCGTCAATACGGGATAATACCGCGCCACATAGCAGAAC
TTTAAAAGTGCTCATCATTGGAAAACGTTCTTCGGGGCGAAAACTCTCAAGGATCTTACCGCTGTTGAGA
TCCAGTTCGATGTAACCCACTCGTGCACCCAACTGATCTTCAGCATCTTTTACTTTCACCAGCGTTTCTG
GGTGAGCAAAAACAGGAAGGCAAAATGCCGCAAAAAAGGGAATAAGGGCGACACGGAAATGTTGAATACT
CATACTCTTCCTTTTTCAATATTATTGAAGCATTTATCAGGGTTATTGTCTCATGAGCGGATACATATTT
GAATGTATTTAGAAAAATAAACAAATAGGGGTTCCGCGCACATTTCCCCGAAAAGTGCCACCTAAATTGT
AAGCGTTAATATTTTGTTAAAATTCGCGTTAAATTTTTGTTAAATCAGCTCATTTTTTAACCAATAGGCC
GAAATCGGCAAAATCCCTTATAAATCAAAAGAATAGACCGAGATAGGGT
[37 nt withheld, positions 5230-5266]
AAAGAACGTGGACTCCAACGTCAAAGG
[49 nt withheld, positions 5294-5342]
T
[91 nt withheld, positions 5344-5434]
G
[124 nt withheld, positions 5436-5559]
CCCATTCGCCATTCAGGCTGCGCAACTGTTGGGAAGGGCGATCGGTGCGGGCCTCTTCGCTATTACGCCA
GTCGACCGCCAATTCAATATGGCGTATATGGACTCATGCCAATTCAATATGGTGGATCTGGACCTGTGCC
AATTCAATATGGCGTATATGGACTCGTGCCAATTCAATATGGTGGATCTGGACCCCAGCCAATTCAATAT
GGCGGACTTGGCACCATGCCAATTCAATATGGCGGACCTGGCACTGTGCCAACTGGGGAGGGGTCTACTT
GGCACGGTGCCAAGTTTGAGGAGGGGTCTTGGCCCTGTGCCAAGTCCGCCATATTGAATTGGCATGGTGC
CAATAATGGCGGCCATATTGGCTATATGCCAGGATCAATATATAGGCAATATCCAATATGGCCCTATGCC
AATATGGCTATTGGCCAGGTTCAATACTATGTATTGGCCCTATGCCATATAGTATTCCATATATGGGTTT
TCCTATTGACGTAGATAGCCCCTCCCAATGGGCGGTCCCATATACCATATATGGGGCTTCCTAATACCGC
CCATAGCCACTCCCCCATTGACGTCAATGGTCTCTATATATGGTCTTTCCTATTGACGTCATATGGGCGG
TCCTATTGACGTATATGGCGCCTCCCCCATTGACGTCAATTACGGTAAATGGCCCGCCTGGCTCAATGCC
CATTGACGTCAATAGGACCACCCACCATTGACGTCAATGGGATGGCTCATTGCCCATTCATATCCGTTCT
CACGCCCCCTATTGACGTCAATGACGGTAAATGGCCCACTTGGCAGTACATCAATATCTATTAATAGTAA
CTTGGCAAGTACATTACTATTGGAAGTACGCCAGGGTACATTGGCAGTACTCCCATTGACGTCAATGGCG
GTAAATGGCCCGCGATGGCTGCCAAGTACATCCCCATTGACGTCAATGGGGAGGGGCAATGACGCAAATG
GGCGTTCCATTGACGTAAATGGGCGGTAGGCGTGCCTAATGGGAGGTCTATATAAGCAATGCTCGTTTAG
GGAAC
Features (pLannotate 1.2.2; 17 found; start..end, strand, type, name):
     35..53      +  promoter       SP6 promoter: promoter for bacteriophage SP6 RNA polymerase
    136..1617    +  CDS            CYP2A6: CP2A6_HUMAN - Also known as CYP2A3. Experimental evidence at protein level: Swiss-Prot protein existence level 1. Exhibits a high coumarin 7-hydroxylase activity. Can act in the hydroxylation of the anti-cancer drugs cyclophosphamide and ifosphamide. Competent in the metabolic activation of aflatoxin B1. Constitutes the major nicotine C-oxidase. Acts as a 1,4-cineole 2-exo- monooxygenase. Possesses low phenacetin O-deethylation activity. From Homo sapiens (Human).
   1681..2571    +  CDS            HaloTag®: modified bacterial dehalogenase that forms covalent bonds with chloroalkane derivatives
   2581..2600    +  CDS            capTEV™ (fragment): composite tag for in vivo biotinylation, TEV protease cleavage, and 6xHis tagging
   2644..2661    -  promoter       T7 promoter (fragment): promoter for bacteriophage T7 RNA polymerase
   2666..2800    -  polyA_signal   SV40 poly(A) signal: SV40 polyadenylation signal
   2913..2931    -  promoter       T3 promoter: promoter for bacteriophage T3 RNA polymerase
   2976..2992    -  protein_bind   lac operator: The lac repressor binds to the lac operator to inhibit transcription in E. coli. This inhibition can be relieved by adding lactose or isopropyl-β-D-thiogalactopyranoside (IPTG). lac repressor encoded by lacI
   3000..3030    -  promoter       lac promoter: promoter for the E. coli lac operon
   3045..3066    -  protein_bind   CAP binding site: CAP binding activates transcription in the presence of cAMP. E. coli catabolite activator protein
   3079..3171    -  CDS            lacI (fragment): lac repressor; lacI; The lac repressor binds to the lac operator to inhibit transcription in E. coli. This inhibition can be relieved by adding lactose or isopropyl-β-D-thiogalactopyranoside (IPTG).
   3354..3942    -  rep_origin     ori: high-copy-number ColE1/pMB1/pBR322/pUC origin of replication
   4113..4973    -  CDS            AmpR: β-lactamase; bla; confers resistance to ampicillin, carbenicillin, and related antibiotics
   4974..5078    -  promoter       AmpR promoter: bla
   5131..5559    -  rep_origin     f1 ori (sequence partly withheld): f1 bacteriophage origin of replication; arrow indicates direction of (+) strand synthesis
   5564..5630    -  CDS            lacZα (fragment): LacZα fragment of β-galactosidase; lacZ fragment
   5637..6614    +  promoter       CMV IE94 promoter: enhancer/promoter region of simian cytomegalovirus major immediate early transcription unit IE94
