[The description below was written by a language model from this plasmid's Addgene catalogue record and pLannotate feature annotations shown in this document.]
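Description:
pCS2+8-CYP2A6(C14A)-flag-tev-halo-his is a mammalian expression plasmid of about 6.6 kb built on the pCS2+8 backbone. It encodes human cytochrome P450 2A6 (CYP2A6) in which cysteine 14 has been changed to alanine. It is maintained in E. coli through a high-copy ColE1/pUC-type origin and selected with ampicillin via the β-lactamase gene. The backbone also carries an f1 phage origin and remnants of the lac region (lac promoter/operator, lacZα and lacI fragments).

The open reading frame lies downstream of the simian CMV IE94 enhancer/promoter, which drives expression in transfected cells. An SP6 promoter sits immediately upstream of the coding sequence, so capped mRNA could also be made by in vitro transcription. An SV40 polyadenylation signal follows the insert, with T7 (partial) and T3 promoters in the opposite orientation. According to the name and catalogue fields, CYP2A6 is fused at its C terminus to a Flag epitope, a TEV protease cleavage site, HaloTag and a His6 tag. The automated annotation explicitly detects the CYP2A6 and HaloTag coding regions, plus a short downstream fragment matching a TEV/6xHis composite tag that probably corresponds to the His6 end. It does not separately call the Flag or linker TEV elements between the two coding regions.

HaloTag is a modified dehalogenase that bonds covalently to chloroalkane ligands. In T-REX experiments this anchors an electrophile-delivering probe to the fusion protein. The record describes CYP2A6 as a sensor of reactive electrophilic species, and this construct is intended for T-REX experiments on the C14A mutant. The record does not say what role cysteine 14 plays in sensing.
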