Addgene plasmid #227159: pCS2+8-CYP2A6(C14A)-flag-tev-halo-his
Purpose: For T-REX experiments of CYP2A6 C14A mutant. A reactive electrophilic species (RES) Sensor.
Depositing lab: Yimon Aye. Depositing organization: Swiss Federal Institute of Technology (EPFL). Publication: Organ-specific electrophile responsivity mapping in live C. elegans. Liu J, Kulkarni A, Gao YQ, Urul DA, Hamelin R, Novotny BA, Long MJC, Aye Y. Cell. 2024 Dec 26;187(26):7450-7469.e29. doi: 10.1016/j.cell.2024.10.014. Epub 2024 Nov 5. PubMed 39504959.
Backbone
  Vector backbone: pCS2+8
  Backbone size w/o insert (bp): 4134
  Total vector size (bp): 6617
  Vector type: Mammalian Expression
Growth in bacteria
  Bacterial resistance: Ampicillin, 100 μg/mL
  Growth temperature: 37°C
  Growth strain: DH5alpha
  Copy number: High Copy
Gene/Insert
  Gene/Insert name: CYP2A6 (alt name: Cytochrome P450 2A6)
  Species: H. sapiens (human)
  Mutation: changed cysteine 14 to alanine
  GenBank ID: NM_000762.6
  Entrez Gene: CYP2A6 (a.k.a. CPA6, CYP2A, CYP2A3, CYPIIA6, P450C2A, P450PB)
  Promoter: CMV and SP6
  Tag / fusion protein: Flag (C terminal on insert); HaloTag (C terminal on insert); His6 (C terminal on insert)
  Cloning method: Ligation Independent Cloning
  Sequencing primers: 5′ CMV forward or SP6 forward; 3′ M13 reverse
Terms and licenses: Academic/Nonprofit Terms; Industry Terms: Not Available to Industry
How to cite: pCS2+8-CYP2A6(C14A)-flag-tev-halo-his was a gift from Yimon Aye (Addgene plasmid # 227159 ; http://n2t.net/addgene:227159 ; RRID:Addgene_227159)
